>Addgene plasmid #46673 | pcDNA3.2 mir-1-1 reporter hsa-mir-122 | depositor full sequence | sequence record 117375 | pcDNA3.2 mir-1-1 reporter hsa-mir-122 sequence 6226 bps
GACGGATCGGGAGATCTCCCGATCCCCTATGGTCGACTCTCAGTACAATCTGCTCTGATGCCGCATAGTT
AAGCCAGTATCTGCTCCCTGCTTGTGTGTTGGAGGTCGCTGAGTAGTGCGCGAGCAAAATTTAAGCTACA
ACAAGGCAAGGCTTGACCGACAATTGCATGAAGAATCTGCTTAGGGTTAGGCGTTTTGCGCTGCTTCGCG
ATGTACGGGCCAGATATACGCGTTGACATTGATTATTGACTAGTTATTAATAGTAATCAATTACGGGGTC
ATTAGTTCATAGCCCATATATGGAGTTCCGCGTTACATAACTTACGGTAAATGGCCCGCCTGGCTGACCG
CCCAACGACCCCCGCCCATTGACGTCAATAATGACGTATGTTCCCATAGTAACGCCAATAGGGACTTTCC
ATTGACGTCAATGGGTGGACTATTTACGGTAAACTGCCCACTTGGCAGTACATCAAGTGTATCATATGCC
AAGTACGCCCCCTATTGACGTCAATGACGGTAAATGGCCCGCCTGGCATTATGCCCAGTACATGACCTTA
TGGGACTTTCCTACTTGGCAGTACATCTACGTATTAGTCATCGCTATTACCATGGTGATGCGGTTTTGGC
AGTACATCAATGGGCGTGGATAGCGGTTTGACTCACGGGGATTTCCAAGTCTCCACCCCATTGACGTCAA
TGGGAGTTTGTTTTGGCACCAAAATCAACGGGACTTTCCAAAATGTCGTAACAACTCCGCCCCATTGACG
CAAATGGGCGGTAGGCGTGTACGGTGGGAGGTCTATATAAGCAGAGCTCTCTGGCTAACTAGAGAACCCA
CTGCTTACTGGCTTATCGAAATTAATACGACTCACTATAGGGAGACCCAAGCTGGCTAGTTAAGCTATCA
ACAAGTTTGTACAAAAAAGCAGGCTCATATGGTTCAGCTCTTCCCATTGCTCAAGATGCTTGTACCCGTG
ATGCTTCTTTTCTCTGCTTAGGTCACAATATGTGGAGCTGACAAGGTTCCCCTATTATCAGTGACAATGG
TGGAATGTGGAGGTGAAGTTAACACCTTCGTGGCTACAGAGTTTCCTTAGCAGAGCTGTGGAGTGTGACA
ATGGTGTTTGTGTCTAAACTATCAAACGCCATTATCACACTAAATAGCTACTGCTAGGCAATCCTTCCCT
CGATAAATGTCTTGGCATCGTTTGCTTTGAGCAAGAAGGTTCATCTGATATCAGTCTTCTCAATCTTGTG
TACTTACTGAATAAAGTCTGGTTCTTTTGCACTCATAACCAATATGGTTAGCTGAACCCTGCCTCTCACA
TGAAGCTTACCCAGCTTTCTTGTACAAAGTGGTTGATCTAGAGGGCCCGCAGTGGGGTCAGCTTCTACCG
GGGCGGCGTCCCGGGGTCTTGGAACTGCATGCAGACTGCCTGCTTGGGAAACATACTTCTTTATATGCCC
ATATGGACCTGCTAAGCTATGGAATGTAAAGAAGTATGTATCTCAGGCCGGGACCTCTCTCGCCGCACTG
AGGGGCACTCCACACCACGGGGGCCGCCGCGGCCGACAGCCAGCCAGGCGGCTGTGGTGGGGGTGAGGCT
GGGGCGGCAGGCTGCCTGGGCGTTGGTGGACGGTCGTGTCCCCGCCAGCATTGTTCTGTCACTTTGCCTG
TGTCAGCAGGTGGAAGTGCTCACCAGACATTCGAAGGTAAGCCTATCCCTAACCCTCTCCTCGGTCTCGA
TTCTACGCGTACCGGTTAGTAATGAGTTTAAACGGGGGAGGCTAACTGAAACACGGAAGGAGACAATACC
GGAAGGAACCCGCGCTATGACGGCAATAAAAAGACAGAATAAAACGCACGGGTGTTGGGTCGTTTGTTCA
TAAACGCGGGGTTCGGTCCCAGGGCTGGCACTCTGTCGATACCCCACCGAGACCCCATTGGGGCCAATAC
GCCCGCGTTTCTTCCTTTTCCCCACCCCACCCCCCAAGTTCGGGTGAAGGCCCAGGGCTCGCAGCCAACG
TCGGGGCGGCAGGCCCTGCCATAGCAGATCTGCGCAGCTGGGGCTCTAGGGGGTATCCCC
[124 nt withheld, positions 2091-2214]
C
[32 nt withheld, positions 2216-2247]
CA
[57 nt withheld, positions 2250-2306]
A
[49 nt withheld, positions 2308-2356]
CCTTTGACGTTGGAGTCCACGTTCTTT
[37 nt withheld, positions 2384-2420]
ACCCTATCTCGGTCTATTCTTTTGATTTATAAGGGATTTTGGGGATTTCGGCCTATTGGTTAAAAAATGA
GCTGATTTAACAAAAATTTAACGCGAATTAATTCTGTGGAATGTGTGTCAGTTAGGGTGTGGAAAGTCCC
CAGGCTCCCCAGCAGGCAGAAGTATGCAAAGCATGCATCTCAATTAGTCAGCAACCAGGTGTGGAAAGTC
CCCAGGCTCCCCAGCAGGCAGAAGTATGCAAAGCATGCATCTCAATTAGTCAGCAACCATAGTCCCGCCC
CTAACTCCGCCCATCCCGCCCCTAACTCCGCCCAGTTCCGCCCATTCTCCGCCCCATGGCTGACTAATTT
TTTTTATTTATGCAGAGGCCGAGGCCGCCTCTGCCTCTGAGCTATTCCAGAAGTAGTGAGGAGGCTTTTT
TGGAGGCCTAGGCTTTTGCAAAAAGCTCCCGGGAGCTTGTATATCCATTTTCGGATCTGATCAAGAGACA
GGATGAGGATCGTTTCGCATGATTGAACAAGATGGATTGCACGCAGGTTCTCCGGCCGCTTGGGTGGAGA
GGCTATTCGGCTATGACTGGGCACAACAGACAATCGGCTGCTCTGATGCCGCCGTGTTCCGGCTGTCAGC
GCAGGGGCGCCCGGTTCTTTTTGTCAAGACCGACCTGTCCGGTGCCCTGAATGAACTGCAGGACGAGGCA
GCGCGGCTATCGTGGCTGGCCACGACGGGCGTTCCTTGCGCAGCTGTGCTCGACGTTGTCACTGAAGCGG
GAAGGGACTGGCTGCTATTGGGCGAAGTGCCGGGGCAGGATCTCCTGTCATCTCACCTTGCTCCTGCCGA
GAAAGTATCCATCATGGCTGATGCAATGCGGCGGCTGCATACGCTTGATCCGGCTACCTGCCCATTCGAC
CACCAAGCGAAACATCGCATCGAGCGAGCACGTACTCGGATGGAAGCCGGTCTTGTCGATCAGGATGATC
TGGACGAAGAGCATCAGGGGCTCGCGCCAGCCGAACTGTTCGCCAGGCTCAAGGCGCGCATGCCCGACGG
CGAGGATCTCGTCGTGACCCATGGCGATGCCTGCTTGCCGAATATCATGGTGGAAAATGGCCGCTTTTCT
GGATTCATCGACTGTGGCCGGCTGGGTGTGGCGGACCGCTATCAGGACATAGCGTTGGCTACCCGTGATA
TTGCTGAAGAGCTTGGCGGCGAATGGGCTGACCGCTTCCTCGTGCTTTACGGTATCGCCGCTCCCGATTC
GCAGCGCATCGCCTTCTATCGCCTTCTTGACGAGTTCTTCTGAGCGGGACTCTGGGGTTCGCGAAATGAC
CGACCAAGCGACGCCCAACCTGCCATCACGAGATTTCGATTCCACCGCCGCCTTCTATGAAAGGTTGGGC
TTCGGAATCGTTTTCCGGGACGCCGGCTGGATGATCCTCCAGCGCGGGGATCTCATGCTGGAGTTCTTCG
CCCACCCCAACTTGTTTATTGCAGCTTATAATGGTTACAAATAAAGCAATAGCATCACAAATTTCACAAA
TAAAGCATTTTTTTCACTGCATTCTAGTTGTGGTTTGTCCAAACTCATCAATGTATCTTATCATGTCTGT
ATACCGTCGACCTCTAGCTAGAGCTTGGCGTAATCATGGTCATAGCTGTTTCCTGTGTGAAATTGTTATC
CGCTCACAATTCCACACAACATACGAGCCGGAAGCATAAAGTGTAAAGCCTGGGGTGCCTAATGAGTGAG
CTAACTCACATTAATTGCGTTGCGCTCACTGCCCGCTTTCCAGTCGGGAAACCTGTCGTGCCAGCTGCAT
TAATGAATCGGCCAACGCGCGGGGAGAGGCGGTTTGCGTATTGGGCGCTCTTCCGCTTCCTCGCTCACTG
ACTCGCTGCGCTCGGTCGTTCGGCTGCGGCGAGCGGTATCAGCTCACTCAAAGGCGGTAATACGGTTATC
CACAGAATCAGGGGATAACGCAGGAAAGAACATGTGAGCAAAAGGCCAGCAAAAGGCCAGGAACCGTAAA
AAGGCCGCGTTGCTGGCGTTTTTCCATAGGCTCCGCCCCCCTGACGAGCATCACAAAAATCGACGCTCAA
GTCAGAGGTGGCGAAACCCGACAGGACTATAAAGATACCAGGCGTTTCCCCCTGGAAGCTCCCTCGTGCG
CTCTCCTGTTCCGACCCTGCCGCTTACCGGATACCTGTCCGCCTTTCTCCCTTCGGGAAGCGTGGCGCTT
TCTCAATGCTCACGCTGTAGGTATCTCAGTTCGGTGTAGGTCGTTCGCTCCAAGCTGGGCTGTGTGCACG
AACCCCCCGTTCAGCCCGACCGCTGCGCCTTATCCGGTAACTATCGTCTTGAGTCCAACCCGGTAAGACA
CGACTTATCGCCACTGGCAGCAGCCACTGGTAACAGGATTAGCAGAGCGAGGTATGTAGGCGGTGCTACA
GAGTTCTTGAAGTGGTGGCCTAACTACGGCTACACTAGAAGGACAGTATTTGGTATCTGCGCTCTGCTGA
AGCCAGTTACCTTCGGAAAAAGAGTTGGTAGCTCTTGATCCGGCAAACAAACCACCGCTGGTAGCGGTGG
TTTTTTTGTTTGCAAGCAGCAGATTACGCGCAGAAAAAAAGGATCTCAAGAAGATCCTTTGATCTTTTCT
ACGGGGTCTGACGCTCAGTGGAACGAAAACTCACGTTAAGGGATTTTGGTCATGAGATTATCAAAAAGGA
TCTTCACCTAGATCCTTTTAAATTAAAAATGAAGTTTTAAATCAATCTAAAGTATATATGAGTAAACTTG
GTCTGACAGTTACCAATGCTTAATCAGTGAGGCACCTATCTCAGCGATCTGTCTATTTCGTTCATCCATA
GTTGCCTGACTCCCCGTCGTGTAGATAACTACGATACGGGAGGGCTTACCATCTGGCCCCAGTGCTGCAA
TGATACCGCGAGACCCACGCTCACCGGCTCCAGATTTATCAGCAATAAACCAGCCAGCCGGAAGGGCCGA
GCGCAGAAGTGGTCCTGCAACTTTATCCGCCTCCATCCAGTCTATTAATTGTTGCCGGGAAGCTAGAGTA
AGTAGTTCGCCAGTTAATAGTTTGCGCAACGTTGTTGCCATTGCTACAGGCATCGTGGTGTCACGCTCGT
CGTTTGGTATGGCTTCATTCAGCTCCGGTTCCCAACGATCAAGGCGAGTTACATGATCCCCCATGTTGTG
CAAAAAAGCGGTTAGCTCCTTCGGTCCTCCGATCGTTGTCAGAAGTAAGTTGGCCGCAGTGTTATCACTC
ATGGTTATGGCAGCACTGCATAATTCTCTTACTGTCATGCCATCCGTAAGATGCTTTTCTGTGACTGGTG
AGTACTCAACCAAGTCATTCTGAGAATAGTGTATGCGGCGACCGAGTTGCTCTTGCCCGGCGTCAATACG
GGATAATACCGCGCCACATAGCAGAACTTTAAAAGTGCTCATCATTGGAAAACGTTCTTCGGGGCGAAAA
CTCTCAAGGATCTTACCGCTGTTGAGATCCAGTTCGATGTAACCCACTCGTGCACCCAACTGATCTTCAG
CATCTTTTACTTTCACCAGCGTTTCTGGGTGAGCAAAAACAGGAAGGCAAAATGCCGCAAAAAAGGGAAT
AAGGGCGACACGGAAATGTTGAATACTCATACTCTTCCTTTTTCAATATTATTGAAGCATTTATCAGGGT
TATTGTCTCATGAGCGGATACATATTTGAATGTATTTAGAAAAATAAACAAATAGGGGTTCCGCGCACAT
TTCCCCGAAAAGTGCCACCTGACGTC
Features (pLannotate 1.2.2; 24 found; start..end, strand, type, name):
     36..80      -  misc_feature   bom (fragment): basis of mobility region from pBR322
    235..614     +  enhancer       CMV enhancer: human cytomegalovirus immediate early enhancer
    615..818     +  promoter       CMV promoter: human cytomegalovirus (CMV) immediate early promoter
    814..847     +  LTR            5' LTR (truncated) (fragment): truncated 5' long terminal repeat (LTR) from HIV-1
    863..881     +  promoter       T7 promoter: promoter for bacteriophage T7 RNA polymerase
    911..935     +  protein_bind   attB1: mutant version of attB; recombination site for the Gateway® BP reaction BP Clonase™
   1100..1173    +  ncRNA          mir-122: Accession: RF00684 - mir-122 microRNA precursor
   1339..1363    -  protein_bind   attB2: mutant version of attB; recombination site for the Gateway® BP reaction BP Clonase™
   1441..1517    +  ncRNA          mir-1: Accession: RF00103 - mir-1 microRNA precursor family
   1716..1757    +  CDS            V5 tag: epitope tag from simian virus 5
   1841..1889    +  polyA_signal   HSV TK poly(A) signal: herpes simplex virus thymidine kinase polyadenylation signal (Cole and Stacy, 1985)
   1980..1996    -  polyA_signal   bGH poly(A) signal (fragment): bovine growth hormone polyadenylation signal
   2091..2519    +  rep_origin     f1 ori (sequence partly withheld): f1 bacteriophage origin of replication; arrow indicates direction of (+) strand synthesis
   2533..2862    +  promoter       SV40 promoter: SV40 enhancer and early promoter
   2929..3720    +  CDS            neo: KKA2_KLEPN - Also known as kan, nptII. Experimental evidence at protein level: Swiss-Prot protein existence level 1. Resistance to kanamycin, neomycin, paromomycin, ribostamycin, butirosin and gentamicin B. From Klebsiella pneumoniae.
   3746..3904    +  CDS            ble (fragment): BLE_KLEPN - Experimental evidence at protein level: Swiss-Prot protein existence level 1. Binding protein with a strong affinity to the bleomycin family of antibiotics. Binds to CL990; an antimitotic-antibiotic compound. From Klebsiella pneumoniae.
   3899..4020    +  polyA_signal   SV40 poly(A) signal: SV40 polyadenylation signal
   4093..4109    -  protein_bind   lac operator: The lac repressor binds to the lac operator to inhibit transcription in E. coli. This inhibition can be relieved by adding lactose or isopropyl-β-D-thiogalactopyranoside (IPTG). lac repressor encoded by lacI
   4117..4147    -  promoter       lac promoter: promoter for the E. coli lac operon
   4162..4183    -  protein_bind   CAP binding site: CAP binding activates transcription in the presence of cAMP. E. coli catabolite activator protein
   4196..4288    -  CDS            lacI (fragment): lac repressor; lacI; The lac repressor binds to the lac operator to inhibit transcription in E. coli. This inhibition can be relieved by adding lactose or isopropyl-β-D-thiogalactopyranoside (IPTG).
   4471..5059    -  rep_origin     ori: high-copy-number ColE1/pMB1/pBR322/pUC origin of replication
   5230..6090    -  CDS            AmpR: β-lactamase; bla; confers resistance to ampicillin, carbenicillin, and related antibiotics
   6091..6195    -  promoter       AmpR promoter: bla
