[The description below was written by a language model from this plasmid's Addgene catalogue record and pLannotate feature annotations shown in this document.]
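Description:
pcDNA3.2 mir-1-1 reporter hsa-mir-122 is a mammalian expression plasmid for producing a human primary microRNA transcript, built by Gateway recombination into a pcDNA3.2/V5-DEST derivative that already carries a mir-1-1 hairpin. It is maintained in E. coli as a high-copy plasmid through a ColE1/pUC-type origin with ampicillin resistance (AmpR under its own bla promoter), and it also carries an f1 origin. For selection in mammalian cells, an SV40 enhancer/early promoter drives the neomycin phosphotransferase gene, terminated by an SV40 poly(A) signal, allowing G418 selection. The annotated sequence is 6,226 nt, shorter than the 8,038 bp listed for the empty destination backbone, which is expected because the Gateway reaction replaces the destination cassette with the much smaller insert.

The expression unit runs from the CMV enhancer and immediate-early promoter, past a T7 promoter, into the human mir-122 precursor region flanked by attB1 and attB2 sites. Immediately downstream of attB2 lies the mir-1 precursor, followed by the backbone's V5 tag sequence and the HSV TK polyadenylation signal. Both hairpins are therefore positioned to be transcribed on a single CMV-driven RNA. The V5 tag is a backbone remnant; since the insert is a noncoding pri-miRNA, no tagged protein product is implied. The catalogue describes mir-1-1 as a "reporter", and this layout is consistent with mir-1 acting as a co-transcribed internal reference for mir-122 processing, although the record does not spell this out. The associated publication concerns primary-sequence features that license pri-miRNA hairpins for processing, so the construct most likely serves in pri-miRNA processing assays in transfected mammalian cells.
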