Addgene plasmid #46673: pcDNA3.2 mir-1-1 reporter hsa-mir-122
Depositing lab: David Bartel. Depositing organization: Whitehead Institute for Biomedical Research. Publication: Beyond Secondary Structure: Primary-Sequence Determinants License Pri-miRNA Hairpins for Processing. Auyeung VC, Ulitsky I, McGeary SE, Bartel DP. Cell. 2013 Feb 14;152(4):844-58. doi: 10.1016/j.cell.2013.01.031. PubMed 23415231.
Backbone
  Vector backbone: pcDNA3.2 V5-DEST mir-1-1 reporter
  Backbone manufacturer: Bartel lab (Addgene plasmid# 46646)
  Backbone size w/o insert (bp): 8038
  Vector type: Mammalian Expression, RNAi
  Selectable markers: Neomycin (select with G418)
Growth in bacteria
  Bacterial resistance: Ampicillin, 100 μg/mL
  Growth temperature: 37°C
  Growth strain: DH5alpha
  Copy number: High Copy
Gene/Insert
  Gene/Insert name: hsa-mir-122 (alt name: mir-122 pri-mRNA)
  Species: H. sapiens (human)
  Entrez Gene: MIR122 (a.k.a. MIR122A, MIRN122, MIRN122A, hsa-mir-122, miRNA122, miRNA122A, mir-122)
  Promoter: CMV
  Tag / fusion protein: hsa-mir-1-1 (C terminal on insert); V5 (C terminal on backbone)
  Cloning method: Gateway Cloning
  Sequencing primers: 5′ CMV-F; 3′ TK-pA-R
Terms and licenses: Academic/Nonprofit Terms; Industry Terms: Not Available to Industry
How to cite: pcDNA3.2 mir-1-1 reporter hsa-mir-122 was a gift from David Bartel (Addgene plasmid # 46673 ; http://n2t.net/addgene:46673 ; RRID:Addgene_46673)
