>Addgene plasmid #46673 | pcDNA3.2 mir-1-1 reporter hsa-mir-122 | addgene partial sequence | sequence record 73969 | CMV-F 5'-CGCAAATGGGCGGTAGGCGTG-3'
AGCTCTCTGGCTAACTAGAGAACCCACTGCTTACTGGCTTATCGAAATTAATACGACTCACTATAGGGAG
ACCCAAGCTGGCTAGTTAAGCTATCAACAAGTTTGTACAAAAAAGCAGGCTCATATGGTTCAGCTCTTCC
CATTGCTCAAGATGCTTGTACCCGTGATGCTTCTTTTCTCTGCTTAGGTCACAATATGTGGAGCTGACAA
GGTTCCCCTATTATCAGTGACAATGGTGGAATGTGGAGGTGAAGTTAACACCTTCGTGGCTACAGAGTTT
CCTTAGCAGAGCTGTGGAGTGTGACAATGGTGTTTGTGTCTAAACTATCAAACGCCATTATCACACTAAA
TAGCTACTGCTAGGCAATCCTTCCCTCGATAAATGTCTTGGCATCGTTTGCTTTGAGCAAGAAGGTTCAT
CTGATATCAGTCTTCTCAATCTTGTGTACTTACTGAATAAAGTCTGGTTCTTTTGCACTCATAACCAATA
TGGTTAGCTGAACCCTGCCTCTCACATGAAGCTTACCCAGCTTTCTTGTACAAAGTGGTTGATCTAGAGG
GCCCGCAGTGGGGTCAGCTTCTACCGGGGCGGCGTCCCGGGGTCTTGGAACTGCATGCAGACTGCCTGCT
TGGGAAACATACTTCTTTATATGCCCATATGGACCTGCTAAGCTATGGAATGTAAAGAAGTATGTATCTC
AGGCCGGGACCTCTCTCGCCGCACTGAGGGGCACTCCACACCACGGGGGCCGCCGCGGCCGACAGCCAGC
CAGGCGGCTGTGGTGGGGGTGAGGCTGGGGCGGCAGGCTGCCTGGGCGTTGGTGGACGGTCGTGTCCCCG
CCAGCATTGTTCTGTCACTTTGCCTGTGTCAGCAGGTGGAAGTGCTCACCAGACATTCGAAGGTAAGCCT
ATCCCTAACCCTCTCCTCGGTCTCGATTCTACGCGTACCGGTTA
